Addgene plasmid #167855: Lenti-sgZmat3.51.5/Cre
Purpose: Expresses Cre recombinase and an sgRNA targeting Zmat3
Depositing lab: Laura Attardi. Depositing organization: Stanford University. Publication: Zmat3 Is a Key Splicing Regulator in the p53 Tumor Suppression Program. Bieging-Rolett KT, Kaiser AM, Morgens DW, Boutelle AM, Seoane JA, Van Nostrand EL, Zhu C, Houlihan SL, Mello SS, Yee BA, McClendon J, Pierce SE, Winters IP, Wang M, Connolly AJ, Lowe SW, Curtis C, Yeo GW, Winslow MM, Bassik MC, Attardi LD. Mol Cell. 2020 Nov 5;80(3):452-469.e9. doi: 10.1016/j.molcel.2020.10.022. PubMed 33157015.
Backbone
  Vector backbone: pLL3.3
  Total vector size (bp): 7762
  Vector type: Mammalian Expression, Mouse Targeting, Lentiviral, Cre/Lox, CRISPR
Growth in bacteria
  Bacterial resistance: Ampicillin, 100 μg/mL
  Growth temperature: 37°C
  Growth strain: NEB Stable
  Copy number: Unknown
Gene/Insert
  Gene/Insert name: gRNA targeting Zmat3 (alt name: Zmat3, Wig1, PAG608)
  gRNA/shRNA sequence: CTCCCCTGCCGTGGCAC
  Species: M. musculus (mouse)
  Entrez Gene: Zmat3 (a.k.a. Wig, Wig1)
  Cloning method: Unknown
  Sequencing primers: 5′ GGTACAGTGCAGGGGAAAGA
Resource information
  A portion of this plasmid was derived from a plasmid made by: Monte Winslow, Stanford University
Terms and licenses: Academic/Nonprofit Terms; Industry Terms: Not Available to Industry
How to cite: Lenti-sgZmat3.51.5/Cre was a gift from Laura Attardi (Addgene plasmid # 167855 ; http://n2t.net/addgene:167855 ; RRID:Addgene_167855)
