[The description below was written by a language model from this plasmid's Addgene catalogue record and pLannotate feature annotations shown in this document.]
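Description:
Lenti-sgZmat3.51.5/Cre is an HIV-1-derived lentiviral transfer plasmid of about 7.8 kb, built on the pLL3.3 backbone. It delivers both Cre recombinase and a CRISPR guide RNA against mouse Zmat3 (also known as Wig1 or PAG608). In bacteria it replicates from a high-copy ColE1/pUC-type origin and is selected with ampicillin through the β-lactamase gene. A fragment of the pBR322 bom region is also annotated.

A CMV enhancer/promoter sits upstream of a truncated 5' LTR and drives transcription of the viral genome in packaging cells. The Ψ packaging signal follows, with an adjoining gag fragment, the Rev response element for Rev-dependent nuclear export, and the cPPT/CTS element. The payload consists of two independent expression units. A human U6 RNA polymerase III promoter transcribes the Zmat3-targeting spacer fused to the Streptococcus pyogenes Cas9 guide scaffold, and a mouse PGK promoter drives the Cre coding sequence. A WPRE downstream of Cre enhances transcript expression. The cassette ends in a nef-fragment region and a second truncated LTR, which the annotation tool labels as a 5' LTR although it occupies the 3' position.

No Cas9 gene is annotated, so editing depends on Cas9 supplied by the recipient cells or animal. The record does not describe the intended system explicitly. The design and the vector-type tags (mouse targeting, Cre/Lox, CRISPR) fit use in cells or mice carrying loxP-controlled alleles, where Cre would recombine those alleles while the sgRNA disrupts Zmat3 in the same transduced cells. The associated publication concerns Zmat3 as a splicing regulator in the p53 tumor suppression program.
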