Features (pLannotate 1.2.2; 21 found; start..end, strand, type, name):
      1..380     +  enhancer       CMV enhancer: human cytomegalovirus immediate early enhancer
    381..580     +  promoter       CMV promoter: human cytomegalovirus (CMV) immediate early promoter
    598..778     +  LTR            5' LTR (truncated): truncated 5' long terminal repeat (LTR) from HIV-1
    825..950     +  misc_feature   HIV-1 Ψ: packaging signal of human immunodeficiency virus type 1
    934..1272    +  CDS            HIV-1 gag (fragment): gag protein from human immunodeficiency virus 1; gag
   1447..1680    +  misc_feature   RRE: The Rev response element (RRE) of HIV-1 allows for Rev-dependent mRNA export from the nucleus to the cytoplasm.
   2057..2157    +  CDS            Rev (fragment): human immunodeficiency virus 1 (HIV-1) Rev protein; rev; enhances nuclear export of unspliced and incompletely spliced viral mRNAs
   2207..2324    +  misc_feature   cPPT/CTS: central polypurine tract and central termination sequence of HIV-1
   2406..2646    +  promoter       U6 promoter: RNA polymerase III promoter for human U6 snRNA
   2674..2749    +  misc_RNA       gRNA scaffold: guide RNA scaffold for the Streptococcus pyogenes CRISPR/Cas9 system
   2802..3294    +  promoter       PGK promoter: mouse phosphoglycerate kinase 1 promoter
   3324..4354    +  CDS            Cre (fragment): site-specific recombinase Cre is a site-specific recombinase from bacteriophage P1. Recombination occurs at loxP sequences.
   4387..4410    +  misc_feature   MCS (fragment): pBluescript multiple cloning site
   4410..4998    +  misc_feature   WPRE: woodchuck hepatitis virus posttranscriptional regulatory element
   4999..5018    +  misc_feature   MCS (fragment): pBluescript multiple cloning site
   5020..5520    +  CDS            nef (fragment): NEF_HV1LA - Experimental evidence at protein level: Swiss-Prot protein existence level 1. Extracellular Nef protein targets CD4(+) T-lymphocytes for apoptosis by interacting with CXCR4 surface receptors. From Human immunodeficiency virus type 1 group M subtype B (isolate Lai) (HIV-1).
   5527..5707    +  LTR            5' LTR (truncated): truncated 5' long terminal repeat (LTR) from HIV-1
   5769..6357    -  rep_origin     ori: high-copy-number ColE1/pMB1/pBR322/pUC origin of replication
   6528..7388    -  CDS            AmpR: β-lactamase; bla; confers resistance to ampicillin, carbenicillin, and related antibiotics
   7389..7493    -  promoter       AmpR promoter: bla
   7552..7604    -  misc_feature   bom (fragment): basis of mobility region from pBR322
>Addgene plasmid #167855 | Lenti-sgZmat3.51.5/Cre | addgene full sequence | sequence record 333139 | Addgene NGS Result
GACATTGATTATTGACTAGTTATTAATAGTAATCAATTACGGGGTCATTAGTTCATAGCCCATATATGGA
GTTCCGCGTTACATAACTTACGGTAAATGGCCCGCCTGGCTGACCGCCCAACGACCCCCGCCCATTGACG
TCAATAATGACGTATGTTCCCATAGTAACGCCAATAGGGACTTTCCATTGACGTCAATGGGTGGAGTATT
TACGGTAAACTGCCCACTTGGCAGTACATCAAGTGTATCATATGCCAAGTACGCCCCCTATTGACGTCAA
TGACGGTAAATGGCCCGCCTGGCATTATGCCCAGTACATGACCTTATGGGACTTTCCTACTTGGCAGTAC
ATCTACGTATTAGTCATCGCTATTACCATGGTGATGCGGTTTTGGCAGTACATCAATGGGCGTGGATAGC
GGTTTGACTCACGGGGATTTCCAAGTCTCCACCCCATTGACGTCAATGGGAGTTTGTTTTGGCACCAAAA
TCAACGGGACTTTCCAAAATGTCGTAACAACTCCGCCCCATTGACGCAAATGGGCGGTAGGCGTGTACGG
TGGGAGGTCTATATAAGCAGCGCGTTTTGCCTGTACTGGGTCTCTCTGGTTAGACCAGATCTGAGCCTGG
GAGCTCTCTGGCTAACTAGGGAACCCACTGCTTAAGCCTCAATAAAGCTTGCCTTGAGTGCTTCAAGTAG
TGTGTGCCCGTCTGTTGTGTGACTCTGGTAACTAGAGATCCCTCAGACCCTTTTAGTCAGTGTGGAAAAT
CTCTAGCAGTGGCGCCCGAACAGGGACTTGAAAGCGAAAGGGAAACCAGAGGAGCTCTCTCGACGCAGGA
CTCGGCTTGCTGAAGCGCGCACGGCAAGAGGCGAGGGGCGGCGACTGGTGAGTACGCCAAAAATTTTGAC
TAGCGGAGGCTAGAAGGAGAGAGATGGGTGCGAGAGCGTCAGTATTAAGCGGGGGAGAATTAGATCGCGA
TGGGAAAAAATTCGGTTAAGGCCAGGGGGAAAGAAAAAATATAAATTAAAACATATAGTATGGGCAAGCA
GGGAGCTAGAACGATTCGCAGTTAATCCTGGCCTGTTAGAAACATCAGAAGGCTGTAGACAAATACTGGG
ACAGCTACAACCATCCCTTCAGACAGGATCAGAAGAACTTAGATCATTATATAATACAGTAGCAACCCTC
TATTGTGTGCATCAAAGGATAGAGATAAAAGACACCAAGGAAGCTTTAGACAAGATAGAGGAAGAGCAAA
ACAAAAGTAAGACCACCGCACAGCAAGCGGCCGGCCGCTGATCTTCAGACCTGGAGGAGGAGATATGAGG
GACAATTGGAGAAGTGAATTATATAAATATAAAGTAGTAAAAATTGAACCATTAGGAGTAGCACCCACCA
AGGCAAAGAGAAGAGTGGTGCAGAGAGAAAAAAGAGCAGTGGGAATAGGAGCTTTGTTCCTTGGGTTCTT
GGGAGCAGCAGGAAGCACTATGGGCGCAGCGTCAATGACGCTGACGGTACAGGCCAGACAATTATTGTCT
GGTATAGTGCAGCAGCAGAACAATTTGCTGAGGGCTATTGAGGCGCAACAGCATCTGTTGCAACTCACAG
TCTGGGGCATCAAGCAGCTCCAGGCAAGAATCCTGGCTGTGGAAAGATACCTAAAGGATCAACAGCTCCT
GGGGATTTGGGGTTGCTCTGGAAAACTCATTTGCACCACTGCTGTGCCTTGGAATGCTAGTTGGAGTAAT
AAATCTCTGGAACAGATTTGGAATCACACGACCTGGATGGAGTGGGACAGAGAAATTAACAATTACACAA
GCTTAATACACTCCTTAATTGAAGAATCGCAAAACCAGCAAGAAAAGAATGAACAAGAATTATTGGAATT
AGATAAATGGGCAAGTTTGTGGAATTGGTTTAACATAACAAATTGGCTGTGGTATATAAAATTATTCATA
ATGATAGTAGGAGGCTTGGTAGGTTTAAGAATAGTTTTTGCTGTACTTTCTATAGTGAATAGAGTTAGGC
AGGGATATTCACCATTATCGTTTCAGACCCACCTCCCAACCCCGAGGGGACCCGACAGGCCCGAAGGAAT
AGAAGAAGAAGGTGGAGAGAGAGACAGAGACAGATCCATTCGATTAGTGAACGGATCGGCACTGCGTGCG
CCAATTCTGCAGACAAATGGCAGTATTCATCCACAATTTTAAAAGAAAAGGGGGGATTGGGGGGTACAGT
GCAGGGGAAAGAATAGTAGACATAATAGCAACAGACATACAAACTAAAGAATTACAAAAACAAATTACAA
AAATTCAAAATTTTCGGGTTTATTACAGGGACAGCAGAGATCCAGTTTGGTTAGTACCGGGCCCGCTCTA
GCCCTGCAGGAACTGTTTAAACTGTGAGGGCCTATTTCCCATGATTCCTTCATATTTGCATATACGATAC
AAGGCTGTTAGAGAGATAATTGGAATTAATTTGACTGTAAACACAAAGATATTAGTACAAAATACGTGAC
GTAGAAAGTAATAATTTCTTGGGTAGTTTGCAGTTTTAAAATTATGTTTTAAAATGGACTATCATATGCT
TACCGTAACTTGAAAGTATTTCGATTTCTTGGCTTTATATATCTTGTGGAAAGGACCAAACACCGGCTTA
CACAGCTCCTCCAGTTTTAGAGCTAGAAATAGCAAGTTAAAATAAGGCTAGTCCGTTATCAACTTGAAAA
AGTGGCACCGAGTCGGTGCTTTTTTGTTTGGCGCGCCTATGGCTTAATTAACATGGCGGCCGCATTCTAC
CGGGTAGGGGAGGCGCTTTTCCCAAGGCAGTCTGGAGCATGCGCTTTAGCAGCCCCGCTGGGCACTTGGC
GCTACACAAGTGGCCTCTGGCCTCGCACACATTCCACATCCACCGGTAGGCGCCAACCGGCTCCGTTCTT
TGGTGGCCCCTTCGCGCCACCTTCTACTCCTCCCCTAGTCAGGAAGTTCCCCCCCGCCCCGCAGCTCGCG
TCGTGCAGGACGTGACAAATGGAAGTAGCACGTCTCACTAGTCTCGTGCAGATGGACAGCACCGCTGAGC
AATGGAAGCGGGTAGGCCTTTGGGGCAGCGGCCAATAGCAGCTTTGCTCCTTCGCTTTCTGGGCTCAGAG
GCTGGGAAGGGGTGGGTCCGGGGGCGGGCTCAGGGGCGGGCTCAGGGGCGGGGCGGGCGCCCGAAGGTCC
TCCGGAGGCCCGGCATTCTGCACGCTTCAAAAGCGCACGTCTGCCGCGCTGTTCTCCTCTTCCTCATCTC
CGGGACCCGGGATGCCCAAGAAGAAGAGGAAGGTGTCCAATTTACTGACCGTACACCAAAATTTGCCTGC
ATTACCGGTCGATGCAACGAGTGATGAGGTTCGCAAGAACCTGATGGACATGTTCAGGGATCGCCAGGCG
TTTTCTGAGCATACCTGGAAAATGCTTCTGTCCGTTTGCCGGTCGTGGGCGGCATGGTGCAAGTTGAATA
ACCGGAAATGGTTTCCCGCAGAACCTGAAGATGTTCGCGATTATCTTCTATATCTTCAGGCGCGCGGTCT
GGCAGTAAAAACTATCCAGCAACATTTGGGCCAGCTAAACATGCTTCATCGTCGGTCCGGGCTGCCACGA
CCAAGTGACAGCAATGCTGTTTCACTGGTTATGCGGCGGATCCGAAAAGAAAACGTTGATGCCGGTGAAC
GTGCAAAACAGGCTCTAGCGTTCGAACGCACTGATTTCGACCAGGTTCGTTCACTCATGGAAAATAGCGA
TCGCTGCCAGGATATACGTAATCTGGCATTTCTGGGGATTGCTTATAACACCCTGTTACGTATAGCCGAA
ATTGCCAGGATCAGGGTTAAAGATATCTCACGTACTGACGGTGGGAGAATGTTAATCCATATTGGCAGAA
CGAAAACGCTGGTTAGCACCGCAGGTGTAGAGAAGGCACTTAGCCTGGGGGTAACTAAACTGGTCGAGCG
ATGGATTTCCGTCTCTGGTGTAGCTGATGATCCGAATAACTACCTGTTTTGCCGGGTCAGAAAAAATGGT
GTTGCCGCGCCATCTGCCACCAGCCAGCTATCAACTCGCGCCCTGGAAGGGATTTTTGAAGCAACTCATC
GATTGATTTACGGCGCTAAGGATGACTCTGGTCAGAGATACCTGGCCTGGTCTGGACACAGTGCCCGTGT
CGGAGCCGCGCGAGATATGGCCCGCGCTGGAGTTTCAATACCGGAGATCATGCAAGCTGGTGGCTGGACC
AATGTAAATATTGTCATGAACTATATCCGTAACCTGGATAGTGAAACAGGGGCAATGGTGCGCCTGCTGG
AAGATGGCGATTAGCCATGTTTAAGGGTTCCGGTTCCACTAGGTACAATTCGATATCAAGCTTATCGATA
ATCAACCTCTGGATTACAAAATTTGTGAAAGATTGACTGGTATTCTTAACTATGTTGCTCCTTTTACGCT
ATGTGGATACGCTGCTTTAATGCCTTTGTATCATGCTATTGCTTCCCGTATGGCTTTCATTTTCTCCTCC
TTGTATAAATCCTGGTTGCTGTCTCTTTATGAGGAGTTGTGGCCCGTTGTCAGGCAACGTGGCGTGGTGT
GCACTGTGTTTGCTGACGCAACCCCCACTGGTTGGGGCATTGCCACCACCTGTCAGCTCCTTTCCGGGAC
TTTCGCTTTCCCCCTCCCTATTGCCACGGCGGAACTCATCGCCGCCTGCCTTGCCCGCTGCTGGACAGGG
GCTCGGCTGTTGGGCACTGACAATTCCGTGGTGTTGTCGGGGAAATCATCGTCCTTTCCTTGGCTGCTCG
CCTGTGTTGCCACCTGGATTCTGCGCGGGACGTCCTTCTGCTACGTCCCTTCGGCCCTCAATCCAGCGGA
CCTTCCTTCCCGCGGCCTGCTGCCGGCTCTGCGGCCTCTTCCGCGTCTTCGCCTTCGCCCTCAGACGAGT
CGGATCTCCCTTTGGGCCGCCTCCCCGCATCGATACCGTCGACCTCGATCGAGACCTAGAAAAACATGGA
GCAATCACAAGTAGCAATACAGCAGCTACCAATGCTGATTGTGCCTGGCTAGAAGCACAAGAGGAGGAGG
AGGTGGGTTTTCCAGTCACACCTCAGGTACCTTTAAGACCAATGACTTACAAGGCAGCTGTAGATCTTAG
CCACTTTTTAAAAGAAAAGGGGGGACTGGAAGGGCTAATTCACTCCCAACGAAGACAAGATATCCTTGAT
CTGTGGATCTACCACACACAAGGCTACTTCCCTGATTGGCAGAACTACACACCAGGGCCAGGGATCAGAT
ATCCACTGACCTTTGGATGGTGCTACAAGCTAGTACCAGTTGAGCAAGAGAAGGTAGAAGAAGCCAATGA
AGGAGAGAACACCCGCTTGTTACACCCTGTGAGCCTGCATGGGATGGATGACCCGGAGAGAGAAGTATTA
GAGTGGAGGTTTGACAGCCGCCTAGCATTTCATCACATGGCCCGAGAGCTGCATCCGGACTGTACTGGGT
CTCTCTGGTTAGACCAGATCTGAGCCTGGGAGCTCTCTGGCTAACTAGGGAACCCACTGCTTAAGCCTCA
ATAAAGCTTGCCTTGAGTGCTTCAAGTAGTGTGTGCCCGTCTGTTGTGTGACTCTGGTAACTAGAGATCC
CTCAGACCCTTTTAGTCAGTGTGGAAAATCTCTAGCAGCATGTGAGCAAAAGGCCAGCAAAAGGCCAGGA
ACCGTAAAAAGGCCGCGTTGCTGGCGTTTTTCCATAGGCTCCGCCCCCCTGACGAGCATCACAAAAATCG
ACGCTCAAGTCAGAGGTGGCGAAACCCGACAGGACTATAAAGATACCAGGCGTTTCCCCCTGGAAGCTCC
CTCGTGCGCTCTCCTGTTCCGACCCTGCCGCTTACCGGATACCTGTCCGCCTTTCTCCCTTCGGGAAGCG
TGGCGCTTTCTCATAGCTCACGCTGTAGGTATCTCAGTTCGGTGTAGGTCGTTCGCTCCAAGCTGGGCTG
TGTGCACGAACCCCCCGTTCAGCCCGACCGCTGCGCCTTATCCGGTAACTATCGTCTTGAGTCCAACCCG
GTAAGACACGACTTATCGCCACTGGCAGCAGCCACTGGTAACAGGATTAGCAGAGCGAGGTATGTAGGCG
GTGCTACAGAGTTCTTGAAGTGGTGGCCTAACTACGGCTACACTAGAAGAACAGTATTTGGTATCTGCGC
TCTGCTGAAGCCAGTTACCTTCGGAAAAAGAGTTGGTAGCTCTTGATCCGGCAAACAAACCACCGCTGGT
AGCGGTGGTTTTTTTGTTTGCAAGCAGCAGATTACGCGCAGAAAAAAAGGATCTCAAGAAGATCCTTTGA
TCTTTTCTACGGGGTCTGACGCTCAGTGGAACGAAAACTCACGTTAAGGGATTTTGGTCATGAGATTATC
AAAAAGGATCTTCACCTAGATCCTTTTAAATTAAAAATGAAGTTTTAAATCAATCTAAAGTATATATGAG
TAAACTTGGTCTGACAGTTACCAATGCTTAATCAGTGAGGCACCTATCTCAGCGATCTGTCTATTTCGTT
CATCCATAGTTGCCTGACTCCCCGTCGTGTAGATAACTACGATACGGGAGGGCTTACCATCTGGCCCCAG
TGCTGCAATGATACCGCGAGACCCACGCTCACCGGCTCCAGATTTATCAGCAATAAACCAGCCAGCCGGA
AGGGCCGAGCGCAGAAGTGGTCCTGCAACTTTATCCGCCTCCATCCAGTCTATTAATTGTTGCCGGGAAG
CTAGAGTAAGTAGTTCGCCAGTTAATAGTTTGCGCAACGTTGTTGCCATTGCTACAGGCATCGTGGTGTC
ACGCTCGTCGTTTGGTATGGCTTCATTCAGCTCCGGTTCCCAACGATCAAGGCGAGTTACATGATCCCCC
ATGTTGTGCAAAAAAGCGGTTAGCTCCTTCGGTCCTCCGATCGTTGTCAGAAGTAAGTTGGCCGCAGTGT
TATCACTCATGGTTATGGCAGCACTGCATAATTCTCTTACTGTCATGCCATCCGTAAGATGCTTTTCTGT
GACTGGTGAGTACTCAACCAAGTCATTCTGAGAATAGTGTATGCGGCGACCGAGTTGCTCTTGCCCGGCG
TCAATACGGGATAATACCGCGCCACATAGCAGAACTTTAAAAGTGCTCATCATTGGAAAACGTTCTTCGG
GGCGAAAACTCTCAAGGATCTTACCGCTGTTGAGATCCAGTTCGATGTAACCCACTCGTGCACCCAACTG
ATCTTCAGCATCTTTTACTTTCACCAGCGTTTCTGGGTGAGCAAAAACAGGAAGGCAAAATGCCGCAAAA
AAGGGAATAAGGGCGACACGGAAATGTTGAATACTCATACTCTTCCTTTTTCAATATTATTGAAGCATTT
ATCAGGGTTATTGTCTCATGAGCGGATACATATTTGAATGTATTTAGAAAAATAAACAAATAGGGGTTCC
GCGCACATTTCCCCGAAAAGTGCCACCTGACGTCGACGGATCGGGAGATCTCCCGATCCCCTATGGTGCA
CTCTCAGTACAATCTGCTCTGATGCCGCATAGTTAAGCCAGTATCTGCTCCCTGCTTGTGTGTTGGAGGT
CGCTGAGTAGTGCGCGAGCAAAATTTAAGCTACAACAAGGCAAGGCTTGACCGACAATTGCATGAAGAAT
CTGCTTAGGGTTAGGCGTTTTGCGCTGCTTCGCGATGTACGGGCCAGATATACGCGTT
