>Addgene plasmid #167855 | Lenti-sgZmat3.51.5/Cre | depositor partial sequence | sequence record 325820 | GCA TAT ACG ATA CAA GGC TGT T
TAATAATTTCTTGGGTAGTTTGCAGTTTTAAAATTATGTTTTAAAATGGACTATCATATGCTTACCGTAA
CTTGAAAGTATTTCGATTTCTTGGCTTTATATATCTTGTGGAAAGGACCAAACACCGGCTTACACAGCTC
CTCCAGTTTTAGAGCTAGAAATAGCAAGTTAAAATAAGGCTAGTCCGTTATCAACTTGAAAAAGTGGCAC
CGAGTCGGTGCTTTTTTGTTTGGCGCGCCTATGGCTTAATTAACATGGCGGCCGCATTCTACCGGGTAGG
GGAGGCGCTTTTCCCAAGGCAGTCTGGAGCATGCGCTTTAGCAGCCCCGCTGGGCACTTGGCGCTACACA
AGTGGCCTCTGGCCTCGCACACATTCCACATCCACCGGTAGGCGCCAACCGGCTCCGTTCTTTGGTGGCC
CCTTCGCGCCACCTTCTACTCCTCCCCTAGTCAGGAAGTTCCCCCCCGCCCCGCAGCTCGCGTCGTGCAG
GACGTGACAAATGGAAGTAGCACGTCTCACTAGTCTCGTGCAGATGGACAGCA
